Addgene plasmid #183934: NLS-tdPCP-GFP
Purpose: PCP tandem dimer binding to PP7 RNA stem loops; labeled with GFP
Depositing lab: Karsten Rippe. Depositing organization: Deutsches Krebsforschungszentrum (DKFZ). Publication: Transcription activation is enhanced by multivalent interactions independent of phase separation. Trojanowski J, Frank L, Rademacher A, Mucke N, Grigaitis P, Rippe K. Mol Cell. 2022 May 4. pii: S1097-2765(22)00328-8. doi: 10.1016/j.molcel.2022.04.017. PubMed 35537448.
Backbone
  Vector backbone: tdTomato-N1
  Backbone manufacturer: Addgene #54642
  Vector type: Mammalian Expression
  Selectable markers: Neomycin (select with G418)
Growth in bacteria
  Bacterial resistance: Kanamycin, 50 μg/mL
  Growth temperature: 37°C
  Growth strain: DH5alpha
  Copy number: High Copy
Gene/Insert
  Gene/Insert name: tdPCP-GFP (alt name: tandem PP7 coat protein)
  Species: Synthetic
  Mutation: none
  Promoter: CMV (TATA box removed)
  Tag / fusion protein: NLS (N terminal on insert)
  Cloning method: Restriction Enzyme; 5′ cloning site AgeI (not destroyed); 3′ cloning site NotI (not destroyed)
Terms and licenses: Academic/Nonprofit Terms; Industry Terms: Not Available to Industry
Depositor comments: under control of the weakened deltaTATA-CMV promoter for low level expression
How to cite: NLS-tdPCP-GFP was a gift from Karsten Rippe (Addgene plasmid # 183934 ; http://n2t.net/addgene:183934 ; RRID:Addgene_183934)
