[The description below was written by a language model from this plasmid's Addgene catalogue record and pLannotate feature annotations shown in this document.]
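Description:
NLS-tdPCP-GFP is a mammalian expression plasmid built on the tdTomato-N1 backbone. It encodes a nuclear-targeted tandem dimer of the bacteriophage PP7 coat protein (PCP) fused to GFP. In bacteria it is maintained at high copy through a ColE1/pUC-type origin and selected with kanamycin. The same Tn5 NeoR/KanR gene sits behind both a bacterial (bla-type) promoter and the SV40 early promoter and is terminated by an HSV TK poly(A) signal, so it also allows G418 selection of transfected mammalian cells. An f1 origin is present as well.

The synthetic tdPCP-GFP insert was cloned between AgeI and NotI sites and is followed by an SV40 polyadenylation signal. Transcription comes from a CMV enhancer/promoter whose TATA box has been removed. The depositor describes this as a deliberately weakened promoter that gives low-level expression, and the annotation correspondingly shows only a fragment of the CMV promoter.

The feature table marks one PP7 coat protein coding segment directly upstream of EGFP. An unannotated stretch precedes it and could hold the first PCP copy, although the annotation does not identify it. The catalogue lists the NLS as N-terminal on the insert. The only related feature detected is a short SV40 large T antigen fragment downstream of EGFP, which may be an NLS-type sequence, so NLS placement differs between the two sources.

PCP binds PP7 RNA stem loops, so the fusion serves as a fluorescent reporter for transcripts carrying PP7 repeats, and low expression helps limit background from unbound protein. The associated study concerned transcription activation and multivalent interactions, which fits its use for visualising nascent RNA in living cell nuclei.
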