Features (pLannotate 1.2.2; 16 found; start..end, strand, type, name):
     68..371     +  enhancer       CMV enhancer: human cytomegalovirus immediate early enhancer
    372..560     +  promoter       CMV promoter (fragment): human cytomegalovirus (CMV) immediate early promoter
    568..596     +  promoter       tight TRE promoter (fragment): Tet-responsive promoter PTight, consisting of seven tet operator sequences followed by the minimal CMV promoter
    598..635     +  misc_feature   MCS (fragment): multiple cloning site
   1061..1423    +  CDS            COAT_BPPP7: Experimental evidence at protein level: Swiss-Prot protein existence level 1. Forms the phage shell; binds to the phage RNA. From Pseudomonas phage PP7 (Bacteriophage PP7).
   1433..2152    +  CDS            EGFP: the original enhanced GFP (Yang et al., 1996) mammalian codon-optimized
   2168..2251    +  CDS            large T antigen (fragment): large T antigen from SV40 (simian virus 40)
   2274..2395    +  polyA_signal   SV40 poly(A) signal: SV40 polyadenylation signal
   2429..2857    -  rep_origin     f1 ori (sequence partly withheld): f1 bacteriophage origin of replication; arrow indicates direction of (+) strand synthesis
   2884..2988    +  promoter       AmpR promoter: bla
   2990..3347    +  promoter       SV40 promoter: SV40 enhancer and early promoter
   3382..4176    +  CDS            NeoR/KanR: aminoglycoside phosphotransferase from Tn5; aph(3')-II (or nptII); confers resistance to neomycin, kanamycin, and G418 (Geneticin®)
   4197..4349    +  CDS            ble (fragment): BLE_KLEPN - Experimental evidence at protein level: Swiss-Prot protein existence level 1. Binding protein with a strong affinity to the bleomycin family of antibiotics. Binds to CL990; an antimitotic-antibiotic compound. From Klebsiella pneumoniae.
   4408..4455    +  polyA_signal   HSV TK poly(A) signal: herpes simplex virus thymidine kinase polyadenylation signal (Cole and Stacy, 1985)
   4546..4562    -  polyA_signal   bGH poly(A) signal (fragment): bovine growth hormone polyadenylation signal
   4784..5372    +  rep_origin     ori: high-copy-number ColE1/pMB1/pBR322/pUC origin of replication
>Addgene plasmid #183934 | NLS-tdPCP-GFP | addgene full sequence | sequence record 364157 | Addgene NGS Result
CATGCATTAGTTATTAATAGTAATCAATTACGGGGTCATTAGTTCATAGCCCATATATGGAGTTCCGCGT
TACATAACTTACGGTAAATGGCCCGCCTGGCTGACCGCCCAACGACCCCCGCCCATTGACGTCAATAATG
ACGTATGTTCCCATAGTAACGCCAATAGGGACTTTCCATTGACGTCAATGGGTGGAGTATTTACGGTAAA
CTGCCCACTTGGCAGTACATCAAGTGTATCATATGCCAAGTACGCCCCCTATTGACGTCAATGACGGTAA
ATGGCCCGCCTGGCATTATGCCCAGTACATGACCTTATGGGACTTTCCTACTTGGCAGTACATCTACGTA
TTAGTCATCGCTATTACCATGGTGATGCGGTTTTGGCAGTACATCAATGGGCGTGGATAGCGGTTTGACA
CACGGGGATTTCCAAGTCTCCACCCCATTGACGTCAATGGGAGTTTGTTTTGGCACCAAAATCAACGGGA
CTTTCCAAAATGTCGTAACAACTCCGCCCCATTGACGCAAATGGGCGGTAGGCGTGTACGGTGGGAGGTC
GGGGGGGGCAGAGCTGGTTTAGTGAACCGTCAGATCCGCTAGCGCTACCGGACTCAGATCTCGAGCTCAA
GCTTCTCATGGGCCCAAAAAAGAAAAGAAAAGTTGGGTCACATATGCTAGCCTCCAAAACCATCGTTCTT
TCGGTCGGCGAGGCTACTCGCACTCTGACTGAGATCCAGTCCACCGCAGACCGTCAGATCTTCGAAGAGA
AGGTCGGGCCTCTGGTGGGTCGGCTGCGCCTCACGGCTTCGCTCCGTCAAAACGGAGCCAAGACCGCGTA
TCGCGTCAACCTAAAACTGGATCAGGCGGACGTCGTTGATTCCGGACTTCCGAAAGTGCGCTACACTCAG
GTATGGTCGCACGACGTGACAATCGTTGCGAATAGCACCGAGGCCTCGCGCAAATCGTTGTACGATTTGA
CCAAGTCCCTCGTCGCGACCTCGCAGGTCGAAGATCTTGTCGTCAACCTTGTGCCGCTGGGCCGTGCGGA
TCCGCTAGCCTCCAAAACCATCGTTCTTTCGGTCGGCGAGGCTACTCGCACTCTGACTGAGATCCAGTCC
ACCGCAGACCGTCAGATCTTCGAAGAGAAGGTCGGGCCTCTGGTGGGTCGGCTGCGCCTCACGGCTTCGC
TCCGTCAAAACGGAGCCAAGACCGCGTATCGCGTCAACCTAAAACTGGATCAGGCGGACGTCGTTGATTC
CGGACTTCCGAAAGTGCGCTACACTCAGGTATGGTCGCACGACGTGACAATCGTTGCGAATAGCACCGAG
GCCTCGCGCAAATCGTTGTACGATTTGACCAAGTCCCTCGTCGCGACCTCGCAGGTCGAAGATCTTGTCG
TCAACCTTGTGCCGCTGGGCCGTCCACCGGTCATGGTGAGCAAGGGCGAGGAGCTGTTCACCGGGGTGGT
GCCCATCCTGGTCGAGCTGGACGGCGACGTAAACGGCCACAAGTTCAGCGTGTCCGGCGAGGGCGAGGGC
GATGCCACCTACGGCAAGCTGACCCTGAAGTTCATCTGCACCACCGGCAAGCTGCCCGTGCCCTGGCCCA
CCCTCGTGACCACCCTGACCTACGGCGTGCAGTGCTTCAGCCGCTACCCCGACCACATGAAGCAGCACGA
CTTCTTCAAGTCCGCCATGCCCGAAGGCTACGTCCAGGAGCGCACCATCTTCTTCAAGGACGACGGCAAC
TACAAGACCCGCGCCGAGGTGAAGTTCGAGGGCGACACCCTGGTGAACCGCATCGAGCTGAAGGGCATCG
ACTTCAAGGAGGACGGCAACATCCTGGGGCACAAGCTGGAGTACAACTACAACAGCCACAACGTCTATAT
CATGGCCGACAAGCAGAAGAACGGCATCAAGGTGAACTTCAAGATCCGCCACAACATCGAGGACGGCAGC
GTGCAGCTCGCCGACCACTACCAGCAGAACACCCCCATCGGCGACGGCCCCGTGCTGCTGCCCGACAACC
ACTACCTGAGCACCCAGTCCGCCCTGAGCAAAGACCCCAACGAGAAGCGCGATCACATGGTCCTGCTGGA
GTTCGTGACCGCCGCCGGGATCACTCTCGGCATGGACGAGCTGTACAAGTAAGCGGCCGCGACTCTAGAT
CATAATCAGCCATACCACATTTGTAGAGGTTTTACTTGCTTTAAAAAACCTCCCACACCTCCCCCTGAAC
CTGAAACATAAAATGAATGCAATTGTTGTTGTTAACTTGTTTATTGCAGCTTATAATGGTTACAAATAAA
GCAATAGCATCACAAATTTCACAAATAAAGCATTTTTTTCACTGCATTCTAGTTGTGGTTTGTCCAAACT
CATCAATGTATCTTAAGGCGTAAATTGTAAGCGTTAATATTTTGTTAAAATTCGCGTTAAATTTTTGTTA
AATCAGCTCATTTTTTAACCAATAGGCCGAAATCGGCAAAATCCCTTATAAATCAAAAGAATAGACCGAG
ATAGGGT
[37 nt withheld, positions 2528-2564]
AAAGAACGTGGACTCCAACGTCAAAGG
[49 nt withheld, positions 2592-2640]
T
[91 nt withheld, positions 2642-2732]
G
[124 nt withheld, positions 2734-2857]
CAGGTGGCACTTTTCGGGGAAATGTGCGCGGAACCCCTATTTGTTTATTTTTCTAAATACATTCAAATAT
GTATCCGCTCATGAGACAATAACCCTGATAAATGCTTCAATAATATTGAAAAAGGAAGAGTCCTGAGGCG
GAAAGAACCAGCTGTGGAATGTGTGTCAGTTAGGGTGTGGAAAGTCCCCAGGCTCCCCAGCAGGCAGAAG
TATGCAAAGCATGCATCTCAATTAGTCAGCAACCAGGTGTGGAAAGTCCCCAGGCTCCCCAGCAGGCAGA
AGTATGCAAAGCATGCATCTCAATTAGTCAGCAACCATAGTCCCGCCCCTAACTCCGCCCATCCCGCCCC
TAACTCCGCCCAGTTCCGCCCATTCTCCGCCCCATGGCTGACTAATTTTTTTTATTTATGCAGAGGCCGA
GGCCGCCTCGGCCTCTGAGCTATTCCAGAAGTAGTGAGGAGGCTTTTTTGGAGGCCTAGGCTTTTGCAAA
GATCGATCAAGAGACAGGATGAGGATCGTTTCGCATGATTGAACAAGATGGATTGCACGCAGGTTCTCCG
GCCGCTTGGGTGGAGAGGCTATTCGGCTATGACTGGGCACAACAGACAATCGGCTGCTCTGATGCCGCCG
TGTTCCGGCTGTCAGCGCAGGGGCGCCCGGTTCTTTTTGTCAAGACCGACCTGTCCGGTGCCCTGAATGA
ACTGCAAGACGAGGCAGCGCGGCTATCGTGGCTGGCCACGACGGGCGTTCCTTGCGCAGCTGTGCTCGAC
GTTGTCACTGAAGCGGGAAGGGACTGGCTGCTATTGGGCGAAGTGCCGGGGCAGGATCTCCTGTCATCTC
ACCTTGCTCCTGCCGAGAAAGTATCCATCATGGCTGATGCAATGCGGCGGCTGCATACGCTTGATCCGGC
TACCTGCCCATTCGACCACCAAGCGAAACATCGCATCGAGCGAGCACGTACTCGGATGGAAGCCGGTCTT
GTCGATCAGGATGATCTGGACGAAGAGCATCAGGGGCTCGCGCCAGCCGAACTGTTCGCCAGGCTCAAGG
CGAGCATGCCCGACGGCGAGGATCTCGTCGTGACCCATGGCGATGCCTGCTTGCCGAATATCATGGTGGA
AAATGGCCGCTTTTCTGGATTCATCGACTGTGGCCGGCTGGGTGTGGCGGACCGCTATCAGGACATAGCG
TTGGCTACCCGTGATATTGCTGAAGAGCTTGGCGGCGAATGGGCTGACCGCTTCCTCGTGCTTTACGGTA
TCGCCGCTCCCGATTCGCAGCGCATCGCCTTCTATCGCCTTCTTGACGAGTTCTTCTGAGCGGGACTCTG
GGGTTCGAAATGACCGACCAAGCGACGCCCAACCTGCCATCACGAGATTTCGATTCCACCGCCGCCTTCT
ATGAAAGGTTGGGCTTCGGAATCGTTTTCCGGGACGCCGGCTGGATGATCCTCCAGCGCGGGGATCTCAT
GCTGGAGTTCTTCGCCCACCCTAGGGGGAGGCTAACTGAAACACGGAAGGAGACAATACCGGAAGGAACC
CGCGCTATGACGGCAATAAAAAGACAGAATAAAACGCACGGTGTTGGGTCGTTTGTTCATAAACGCGGGG
TTCGGTCCCAGGGCTGGCACTCTGTCGATACCCCACCGAGACCCCATTGGGGCCAATACGCCCGCGTTTC
TTCCTTTTCCCCACCCCACCCCCCAAGTTCGGGTGAAGGCCCAGGGCTCGCAGCCAACGTCGGGGCGGCA
GGCCCTGCCATAGCCTCAGGTTACTCATATATACTTTAGATTGATTTAAAACTTCATTTTTAATTTAAAA
GGATCTAGGTGAAGATCCTTTTTGATAATCTCATGACCAAAATCCCTTAACGTGAGTTTTCGTTCCACTG
AGCGTCAGACCCCGTAGAAAAGATCAAAGGATCTTCTTGAGATCCTTTTTTTCTGCGCGTAATCTGCTGC
TTGCAAACAAAAAAACCACCGCTACCAGCGGTGGTTTGTTTGCCGGATCAAGAGCTACCAACTCTTTTTC
CGAAGGTAACTGGCTTCAGCAGAGCGCAGATACCAAATACTGTTCTTCTAGTGTAGCCGTAGTTAGGCCA
CCACTTCAAGAACTCTGTAGCACCGCCTACATACCTCGCTCTGCTAATCCTGTTACCAGTGGCTGCTGCC
AGTGGCGATAAGTCGTGTCTTACCGGGTTGGACTCAAGACGATAGTTACCGGATAAGGCGCAGCGGTCGG
GCTGAACGGGGGGTTCGTGCACACAGCCCAGCTTGGAGCGAACGACCTACACCGAACTGAGATACCTACA
GCGTGAGCTATGAGAAAGCGCCACGCTTCCCGAAGGGAGAAAGGCGGACAGGTATCCGGTAAGCGGCAGG
GTCGGAACAGGAGAGCGCACGAGGGAGCTTCCAGGGGGAAACGCCTGGTATCTTTATAGTCCTGTCGGGT
TTCGCCACCTCTGACTTGAGCGTCGATTTTTGTGATGCTCGTCAGGGGGGCGGAGCCTATGGAAAAACGC
CAGCAACGCGGCCTTTTTACGGTTCCTGGCCTTTTGCTGGCCTTTTGCTCACATGTTCTTTCCTGCGTTA
TCCCCTGATTCTGTGGATAACCGTATTACCGC
